Addgene plasmid #68163: pP35S (GB0030)
Purpose: Provides the CaMV 35S Promoter as a level 0 GoldenBraid part
Depositing lab: Diego Orzaez. Depositing organization: Agencia Estatal Consejo Superior de Investigaciones Científicas, M.P. Publication: GoldenBraid 2.0: a comprehensive DNA assembly framework for plant synthetic biology. Sarrion-Perdigones A, Vazquez-Vilar M, Palaci J, Castelijns B, Forment J, Ziarsolo P, Blanca J, Granell A, Orzaez D. Plant Physiol. 2013 Jul;162(3):1618-31. 10.1104/pp.113.217661 PubMed 23669743.
Backbone
  Vector backbone: pUPD
  Backbone manufacturer: self-made; derived from pGEMT-Easy manufactured by Promega
  Vector type: Synthetic Biology
Growth in bacteria
  Bacterial resistance: Ampicillin, 100 μg/mL
  Growth temperature: 37°C
  Growth strain: DH5alpha
  Copy number: High Copy
Gene/Insert
  Gene/Insert name: CaMV 35S promoter
  Insert size (bp): 1027
  Mutation: BsaI and BsmBI sites removed
  Cloning method: Restriction Enzyme; 5′ cloning site BsmBI (destroyed during cloning); 3′ cloning site BsmBI (destroyed during cloning)
  Sequencing primers: 5′ T7; 3′ SP6
Terms and licenses: Academic/Nonprofit Terms; Industry Terms: Not Available to Industry
Depositor comments: insert can be released with BsaI
How to cite: pP35S (GB0030) was a gift from Diego Orzaez (Addgene plasmid # 68163 ; http://n2t.net/addgene:68163 ; RRID:Addgene_68163)
