[The description below was written by a language model from this plasmid's Addgene catalogue record and pLannotate feature annotations shown in this document.]
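Description:
pP35S (GB0030) is a level 0 part plasmid from the GoldenBraid 2.0 modular cloning system for plant synthetic biology. It supplies the cauliflower mosaic virus (CaMV) 35S promoter as a standardised, reusable DNA part. The backbone is pUPD, the GoldenBraid universal part domestication vector, which the depositor built from pGEM-T Easy. It is a 4,088 bp high-copy E. coli plasmid carrying a ColE1/pUC-type origin, an f1 phage origin, and a β-lactamase gene under its own promoter for ampicillin selection. Remnants of the lacZα region, with the lac promoter and operator, flank the cloning site. T7 and SP6 promoters also flank it and serve as sequencing primer sites across the insert.

The insert is recorded as 1,027 bp and was "domesticated" by removing internal BsaI and BsmBI recognition sites, so that the part is compatible with the type IIS enzymes used for assembly. It was cloned into pUPD through BsmBI sites that were destroyed in the process, and it can be released with BsaI for assembly into higher-level GoldenBraid transcriptional units. The automated annotation identifies the core and minimal 35S promoter within the insert, followed by a short fragment resembling the tobacco mosaic virus Ω translational enhancer leader. A small match to a hornet peptide near the SP6 side is most likely a spurious hit. The plasmid has no plant selection marker or T-DNA borders, so it is a part donor rather than a plant transformation vector. Its use is to provide strong constitutive promoter activity when building plant expression cassettes.
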