Features (pLannotate 1.2.2; 16 found; start..end, strand, type, name):
    620..964     +  promoter       CaMV 35S promoter: strong constitutive promoter from cauliflower mosaic virus
    917..963     +  promoter       minimal CaMV 35S promoter: minimal 35S promoter from cauliflower mosaic virus
    996..1021    +  misc_feature   TMV Ω (fragment): translational enhancer from the tobacco mosaic virus 5'-leader sequence (Gallie et al., 1988)
   1065..1127    -  CDS            VESPI_VESMG (fragment): Experimental evidence at protein level: Swiss-Prot protein existence level 1. Shows contractile activity on isolated ileum smooth muscle. From Vespa magnifica (Hornet).
   1139..1157    -  promoter       SP6 promoter: promoter for bacteriophage SP6 RNA polymerase
   1199..1215    -  protein_bind   lac operator: The lac repressor binds to the lac operator to inhibit transcription in E. coli. This inhibition can be relieved by adding lactose or isopropyl-β-D-thiogalactopyranoside (IPTG). lac repressor encoded by lacI
   1223..1253    -  promoter       lac promoter: promoter for the E. coli lac operon
   1268..1289    -  protein_bind   CAP binding site: CAP binding activates transcription in the presence of cAMP. E. coli catabolite activator protein
   1302..1394    -  CDS            lacI (fragment): lac repressor; lacI; The lac repressor binds to the lac operator to inhibit transcription in E. coli. This inhibition can be relieved by adding lactose or isopropyl-β-D-thiogalactopyranoside (IPTG).
   1577..2165    -  rep_origin     ori: high-copy-number ColE1/pMB1/pBR322/pUC origin of replication
   2336..3196    -  CDS            AmpR: β-lactamase; bla; confers resistance to ampicillin, carbenicillin, and related antibiotics
   3197..3301    -  promoter       AmpR promoter: bla
   3328..3378    +  misc_feature   bom (fragment): basis of mobility region from pBR322
   3406..3834    -  rep_origin     f1 ori (sequence partly withheld): f1 bacteriophage origin of replication; arrow indicates direction of (+) strand synthesis
   3838..3995    -  CDS            lacZα (fragment): LacZα fragment of β-galactosidase; lacZ fragment
   3998..4016    +  promoter       T7 promoter: promoter for bacteriophage T7 RNA polymerase
>Addgene plasmid #68163 | pP35S (GB0030) | depositor full sequence | sequence record 125365 | pP35S (GB0030) sequence 4088 bps
CTCGGGAGACTAGAGCCAAGCTGATCTCCTTTGCCCCGGAGATCACCATGGACGACTTTCTCTATCTCTA
CGATCTAGGAAGAAAGTTCGACGGAGAAGGTGACGATACCATGTTCACCACCGATAATGAGAAGATTAGC
CTCTTCAATTTCAGAAAGAATGCTGACCCACAGATGGTTAGAGAGGCCTACGCGGCAGGTCTGATCAAGA
CGATCTACCCGAGTAATAATCTCCAGGAGATCAAATACCTTCCCAAGAAGGTTAAAGATGCAGTCAAAAG
ATTCAGGACTAACTGCATCAAGAACACAGAGAAAGATATATTTCTCAAGATCAGAAGTACTATTCCAGTA
TGGACGATTCAAGGCTTGCTTCATAAACCAAGGCAAGTAATAGAGATTGGAGTCTCTAAGAAAGTAGTTC
CTACTGAATCAAAGGCCATGGAGTCAAAAATTCAGATCGAGGATCTAACAGAACTCGCCGTGAAGACTGG
CGAACAGTTCATACAGAGTCTTTTACGACTCAATGACAAGAAGAAAATCTTCGTCAACATGGTGGAGCAC
GACACTCTCGTCTACTCCAAGAATATCAAAGATACAGTCTCAGAAGACCAAAGGGCTATTGAGACTTTTC
AACAAAGGGTAATATCGGGAAACCTCCTCGGATTCCATTGCCCAGCTATCTGTCACTTCATCAAAAGGAC
AGTAGAAAAGGAAGGTGGCACCTACAAATGCCATCATTGCGATAAAGGAAAGGCTATCGTTCAAGATGCC
CCTGCCGACAGTGGTCCCAAAGATGGACCCCCACCCACGAGGAGCATCGTGGAAAAAGAAGACGTTCCAA
CCACGTCTTCAAAGCAAGTGGATTGATGTGATATCTCCACTGACGTAAGGGATGACGCACAATCCCACTA
TCCTTCGCAAGACCCTTCCTCTATATAAGGAAGTTCATTTCATTTGGAGAGGACTCCGGTATTTTTACAA
CAATTACCACAACAAAACAAACAACAAACAACATTACAATTTACTATTCTAGTCGAAATGCGAGACCACT
CATCGCCCAATCACTAGTGAATTCGCGGCCGCCTGCAGGTCGACCATATGGGAGAGCTCCCAACGCGTTG
GATGCATAGCTTGAGTATTCTATAGTGTCACCTAAATAGCTTGGCGTAATCATGGTCATAGCTGTTTCCT
GTGTGAAATTGTTATCCGCTCACAATTCCACACAACATACGAGCCGGAAGCATAAAGTGTAAAGCCTGGG
GTGCCTAATGAGTGAGCTAACTCACATTAATTGCGTTGCGCTCACTGCCCGCTTTCCAGTCGGGAAACCT
GTCGTGCCAGCTGCATTAATGAATCGGCCAACGCGCGGGGAGAGGCGGTTTGCGTATTGGGCGCTCTTCC
GCTTCCTCGCTCACTGACTCGCTGCGCTCGGTCGTTCGGCTGCGGCGAGCGGTATCAGCTCACTCAAAGG
CGGTAATACGGTTATCCACAGAATCAGGGGATAACGCAGGAAAGAACATGTGAGCAAAAGGCCAGCAAAA
GGCCAGGAACCGTAAAAAGGCCGCGTTGCTGGCGTTTTTCCATAGGCTCCGCCCCCCTGACGAGCATCAC
AAAAATCGACGCTCAAGTCAGAGGTGGCGAAACCCGACAGGACTATAAAGATACCAGGCGTTTCCCCCTG
GAAGCTCCCTCGTGCGCTCTCCTGTTCCGACCCTGCCGCTTACCGGATACCTGTCCGCCTTTCTCCCTTC
GGGAAGCGTGGCGCTTTCTCATAGCTCACGCTGTAGGTATCTCAGTTCGGTGTAGGTCGTTCGCTCCAAG
CTGGGCTGTGTGCACGAACCCCCCGTTCAGCCCGACCGCTGCGCCTTATCCGGTAACTATCGTCTTGAGT
CCAACCCGGTAAGACACGACTTATCGCCACTGGCAGCAGCCACTGGTAACAGGATTAGCAGAGCGAGGTA
TGTAGGCGGTGCTACAGAGTTCTTGAAGTGGTGGCCTAACTACGGCTACACTAGAAGAACAGTATTTGGT
ATCTGCGCTCTGCTGAAGCCAGTTACCTTCGGAAAAAGAGTTGGTAGCTCTTGATCCGGCAAACAAACCA
CCGCTGGTAGCGGTGGTTTTTTTGTTTGCAAGCAGCAGATTACGCGCAGAAAAAAAGGATCTCAAGAAGA
TCCTTTGATCTTTTCTACGGGGTCTGACGCTCAGTGGAACGAAAACTCACGTTAAGGGATTTTGGTCATG
AGATTATCAAAAAGGATCTTCACCTAGATCCTTTTAAATTAAAAATGAAGTTTTAAATCAATCTAAAGTA
TATATGAGTAAACTTGGTCTGACAGTTACCAATGCTTAATCAGTGAGGCACCTATCTCAGCGATCTGTCT
ATTTCGTTCATCCATAGTTGCCTGACTCCCCGTCGTGTAGATAACTACGATACGGGAGGGCTTACCATCT
GGCCCCAGTGCTGCAATGATACCGCGAGACCCACGCTCACCGGCTCCAGATTTATCAGCAATAAACCAGC
CAGCCGGAAGGGCCGAGCGCAGAAGTGGTCCTGCAACTTTATCCGCCTCCATCCAGTCTATTAATTGTTG
CCGGGAAGCTAGAGTAAGTAGTTCGCCAGTTAATAGTTTGCGCAACGTTGTTGCCATTGCTACAGGCATC
GTGGTGTCACGCTCGTCGTTTGGTATGGCTTCATTCAGCTCCGGTTCCCAACGATCAAGGCGAGTTACAT
GATCCCCCATGTTGTGCAAAAAAGCGGTTAGCTCCTTCGGTCCTCCGATCGTTGTCAGAAGTAAGTTGGC
CGCAGTGTTATCACTCATGGTTATGGCAGCACTGCATAATTCTCTTACTGTCATGCCATCCGTAAGATGC
TTTTCTGTGACTGGTGAGTACTCAACCAAGTCATTCTGAGAATAGTGTATGCGGCGACCGAGTTGCTCTT
GCCCGGCGTCAATACGGGATAATACCGCGCCACATAGCAGAACTTTAAAAGTGCTCATCATTGGAAAACG
TTCTTCGGGGCGAAAACTCTCAAGGATCTTACCGCTGTTGAGATCCAGTTCGATGTAACCCACTCGTGCA
CCCAACTGATCTTCAGCATCTTTTACTTTCACCAGCGTTTCTGGGTGAGCAAAAACAGGAAGGCAAAATG
CCGCAAAAAAGGGAATAAGGGCGACACGGAAATGTTGAATACTCATACTCTTCCTTTTTCAATATTATTG
AAGCATTTATCAGGGTTATTGTCTCATGAGCGGATACATATTTGAATGTATTTAGAAAAATAAACAAATA
GGGGTTCCGCGCACATTTCCCCGAAAAGTGCCACCTGATGCGGTGTGAAATACCGCACAGATGCGTAAGG
AGAAAATACCGCATCAGGAAATTGTAAGCGTTAATATTTTGTTAAAATTCGCGTTAAATTTTTGTTAAAT
CAGCTCATTTTTTAACCAATAGGCCGAAATCGGCAAAATCCCTTATAAATCAAAAGAATAGACCGAGATA
GGGT
[37 nt withheld, positions 3505-3541]
AAAGAACGTGGACTCCAACGTCAAAGG
[49 nt withheld, positions 3569-3617]
T
[91 nt withheld, positions 3619-3709]
G
[124 nt withheld, positions 3711-3834]
CCATTCGCCATTCAGGCTGCGCAACTGTTGGGAAGGGCGATCGGTGCGGGCCTCTTCGCTATTACGCCAG
CTGGCGAAAGGGGGATGTGCTGCAAGGCGATTAAGTTGGGTAACGCCAGGGTTTTCCCAGTCACGACGTT
GTAAAACGACGGCCAGTGAATTGTAATACGACTCACTATAGGGCGAATTGGGCCCGACGTCGCATGCTCC
CGGCCGCCATGGCGGCCGCGGGAATTCGATGGGCGATGAGTGGT
