>Addgene plasmid #68163 | pP35S (GB0030) | addgene partial sequence | sequence record 125364 | SP6 5'-ATTTAGGTGACACTATAG-3'
CATATGGTCGACCTGCAGGCGGCCGCGAATTCACTAGTGATTGGGCGATGAGTGGTCTCGCATTTCGACT
AGAATAGTAAATTGTAATGTTGTTTGTTGTTTGTTTTGTTGTGGTAATTGTTGTAAAAATACCGGAGTCC
TCTCCAAATGAAATGAACTTCCTTATATAGAGGAAGGGTCTTGCGAAGGATAGTGGGATTGTGCGTCATC
CCTTACGTCAGTGGAGATATCACATCAATCCACTTGCTTTGAAGACGTGGTTGGAACGTCTTCTTTTTCC
ACGATGCTCCTCGTGGGTGGGGGTCCATCTTTGGGACCACTGTCGGCAGGGGCATCTTGAACGATAGCCT
TTCCTTTATCGCAATGATGGCATTTGTAGGTGCCACCTTCCTTTTCTACTGTCCTTTTGATGAAGTGACA
GATAGCTGGGCAATGGAATCCGAGGAGGTTTCCCGATATTACCCTTTGTTGAAAAGTCTCAATAGCCCTT
TGGTCTTCTGAGACTGTATCTTTGATATTCTTGGAGTAGACGAGAGTGTCGTGCTCCACCATGTTGACGA
AGATTTTCTTCTTGTCATTGAGTCGTAAAAGACTCTGTATGAACTGTTCGCCAGTCTTCACGGCGAGTTC
TGTTAGATCCTCGATCTGAATTTTTGACTCCATGGCCTTTGATTCAGTAGGAACTACTTTCTTAGAGACT
CCAATCTCTATTACTTGCCTTGGTTTATGAAGCAAGCCTTGAATCGTCCATACTGGAATAGTACTTCTGA
TCTTGAGAA
