>Addgene plasmid #68163 | pP35S (GB0030) | addgene partial sequence | sequence record 127636 | T7 5'-TAATACGACTCACTATAGGG-3'
CTCCGGCCGCCATGGCGGCCGCGGGAATTCGATTGGGCGATGAGTGGTCTCGGGAGACTAGAGCCAAGCT
GATCTCCTTTGCCCCGGAGATCACCATGGACGACTTTCTCTATCTCTACGATCTAGGAAGAAAGTTCGAC
GGAGAAGGTGACGATACCATGTTCACCACCGATAATGAGAAGATTAGCCTCTTCAATTTCAGAAAGAATG
CTGACCCACAGATGGTTAGAGAGGCCTACGCGGCAGGTCTGATCAAGACGATCTACCCGAGTAATAATCT
CCAGGAGATCAAATACCTTCCCAAGAAGGTTAAAGATGCAGTCAAAAGATTCAGGACTAACTGCATCAAG
AACACAGAGAAAGATATATTTCTCAAGATCAGAAGTACTATTCCAGTATGGACGATTCAAGGCTTGCTTC
ATAAACCAAGGCAAGTAATAGAGATTGGAGTCTCTAAGAAAGTAGTTCCTACTGAATCAAAGGCCATGGA
GTCAAAAATTCAGATCGAGGATCTAACAGAACTCGCCGTGAAGACTGGCGAACAGTTCATACAGAGTCTT
TTACGACTCAATGACAAGAAGAAAATCTTCGTCAACATGGTGGAGCACGACACTCTCGTCTACTCCAAGA
ATATCAAAGATACAGTCTCAGAAGACCAAAGGGCTATTGAGACTTTTCAACAAAGGGTAATATCGGGAAA
CCTCCTCGGATTCCATTGCCCAGCTATCTGTCACTTCATCAAAAGGACAGTAGAAAAGGAAGGTGGCACC
TACAAATGCCATCATTGCGATAAAGGAAAGGCTATCGTTCAAGATGCCCCTGCCGACAGTGGTCCCAA
